>Addgene plasmid #206101 | Cav2.2 pCAGGS | addgene full sequence | sequence record 413004 | Addgene NGS Result
GTCGACATTGATTATTGACTAGTTATTAATAGTAATCAATTACGGGGTCATTAGTTCATAGCCCATATAT
GGAGTTCCGCGTTACATAACTTACGGTAAATGGCCCGCCTGGCTGACCGCCCAACGACCCCCGCCCATTG
ACGTCAATAATGACGTATGTTCCCATAGTAACGCCAATAGGGACTTTCCATTGACGTCAATGGGTGGAGT
ATTTACGGTAAACTGCCCACTTGGCAGTACATCAAGTGTATCATATGCCAAGTACGCCCCCTATTGACGT
CAATGACGGTAAATGGCCCGCCTGGCATTATGCCCAGTACATGACCTTATGGGACTTTCCTACTTGGCAG
TACATCTACGTATTAGTCATCGCTATTACCATGGTCGAGGTGAGCCCCACGTTCTGCTTCACTCTCCCCA
TCTCCCCCCCCTCCCCACCCCCAATTTTGTATTTATTTATTTTTTAATTATTTTGTGCAGCGATGGGGGC
GGGGGGGGGGGGGGGGSGSGCCAGGGGGGGGGGGGGGGGGGGAGGGGGGGGGSGGGGSGAGGCGGAGAGG
TGCGGCGGCAGCCAATCAGAGCGGCGCGCTCCGAAAGTTTCCTTTTATGGCGAGGCGGCGGCGGCGGCGG
CCCTATAAAAAGCGAAGCGCGCGGCGGGCGGGAGTCGCTGCGCGCTGCCTTCGCCCCGTGCCCCGCTCCG
CCGCCGCCTCGCGCCGCCCGCCCCGGCTCTGACTGACCGCGTTACTCCCACAGGTGAGCGGGCGGGACGG
CCCTTCTCCTCCGGGCTGTAATTAGCGCTTGGTTTAATGACGGCTTGTTTCTTTTCTGTGGCTGCGTGAA
AGCCTTGAGGGGCTCCGGGAGGGCCCTTTGTGCGGGGGGAGCGGCTCGGGGGGTGCGTGCGTGTGTGTGT
GCGTGGGGAGCGCCGCGTGCGGCTCCGCGCTGCCCGGCGGCTGTGAGCGCTGCGGGCGCGGCGCGGGGCT
TTGTGCGCTCCGCAGTGTGCGCGAGGGGAGCGCGGCCGGGGGCGGTGCCCCGCGGTGCGGGGGGGGCTGC
GAGGGGAACAAAGGCTGCGTGCGGGGTGTGTGCGTGGGGGGGTGAGCAGGGGGTGTGGGCGCGTCGGTCG
GGCTGCAACCCCCCCTGCACCCCCCTCCCCGAGTTGCTGAGCACGGCCCGGCTTCGGGTGCGGGGCTCCG
TACGGGGCGTGGCGCGGGGCTCGCCGTGCCGGGCGGGGGGTGGCGGCAGGKGGGGGTGCCGGGCGGGGCG
GGGCCGCCTCGGGCCGGGGRGGGCTCGGGGGAGGGGCGCGGCGGCCCCCGGAGCGCCGGCGGCTGTCGAG
GCGCGGCGAGCCGCAGCCATTGCCTTTTATGGTAATCGTGCGAGAGGGCGCAGGGACTTCCTTTGTCCCA
AATCTGTGCGGAGCCGAAATCTGGGAGGCGCCGCCGCACCCCCTCTAGCGGGCGCGGGGCGAAGCGGTGC
GGCGCCGGCAGGAAGGAAATGGGCGGGGAGGGCCTTCGTGCGTCGCCGCGCCGCCGTCCCCTTCTCCCTC
TCCAGCCTCGGGGCTGTCCGCGGGGGGACGGCTGCCTTCGGGGGGGACGGGGCAGGGCGGGGTTCGGCTT
CTGGCGTGTGACCGGCGGCTCTAGAGCCTCTGCTAACCATGTTCATGCCTTCTTCTTTTTCCTACAGCTC
CTGGGCAACGTGCTGGTTATTGTGCTGTCTCATCATTTTGGCAAAGAATTCCTCGAGGGTACCGGGCCCC
CCCTCGAGGTCGAAGCTTGATCATGGTCCGCTTCGGGGACGAGCTGGGCGGCCGCTATGGGGGCGCGGGC
GGCGCGGAGCGGGCCCGGGGCGGCGGGGCCGGCGGGGCTGGCGGCCCGGGCCCCGGGGGGCTGCCGCCGG
GCCAGCGGGTCCTCTACAAACAGTCGATCGCGCAGCGCGCGCGGACCATGGCGCTGTACAACCCCATCCC
GGTCAAGCAGAACTGCTTCACCGTCAACCGCTCGCTCTTCGTCTTCAGCGAGGACAACGTCGTCCGCAAA
TACGCCAAGCGCATCACCGAGTGGCCTCCGTTCGAGTACATGATCCTGGCCACCATCATCGCCAACTGCA
TCGTGCTGGCCCTGGAGCAGCACCTCCCTGACGGGGACAAGACGCCTATGTCCGAGCGCCTGGATGACAC
CGAGCCCTACTTCATTGGGATCTTCTGCTTCGAGGCGGGGATCAAGATCCTGGCCCTGGGCTTTGTTCTG
CACAAGGGCTCCTATCTGCGGAACGGCTGGAACGTCATGGACTTCGTGGTAGTCCTCACGGGGATTCTTG
CCACAGCCGGAACCGACTTCGACCTGCGAACGCTGAGGGCTGTGCGTGTGCTAAGGCCCCTGAAGCTGGT
GTCTGGGATTCCGAGCTTGCAGGTGGTGCTCAAGTCCATCATGAAGGCCATGGTCCCGCTGCTGCAGATC
GGGCTGCTGCTCTTCTTCGCCATCCTCATGTTTGCCATCATCGGCCTCGAGTTCTACATGGGCAAGTTCC
ACAAGGCCTGCTTCCCCAACAGCACAGACCCAGATCCCGTGGGTGACTTCCCCTGTGGCAAGGAGGCCCC
GGCCCGGCTCTGTGAGGGAGACACGGAGTGCCGGGAGTACTGGGCCGGACCCAACTTTGGTATCACCAAC
TTTGACAACATCCTGTTTGCCATCTTGACCGTGTTCCAGTGCATCACCATGGAGGGCTGGACTGACATCC
TCTACAATACAAACGATGCAGCCGGCAACACGTGGAACTGGCTCTACTTCATCCCTCTCATCATCATCGG
CTCCTTCTTCATGCTCAACCTGGTGCTGGGTGTGCTCTCAGGAGAGTTTGCTAAGGAGCGCGAGAGAGTG
GAGAACCGCCGCGCCTTCCTGAAGCTCCGGCGGCAGCAGCAGATTGAGCGGGAGCTCAACGGGTACCTGG
AGTGGATCTTCAAGGCTGAGGAAGTCATGCTGGCTGAGGAGGACAGGAACGCAGAGGAGAAGTCCCCTCT
GGATGCAGTGTTGAAGAGAGCAGCTGCCAAGAAGAGCAGAAGCGACCTGATCCAGGCCGAGGAGGGGGAG
GGCCGGCTCACAGGCCTCTGTGCTCCCGGTTCCCCGTTCGCCCGTGCCAGCCTGAAAAGCGGGAAGACGG
AGAGCTCGTCGTACTTCCGGAGGAAGGAGAAGATGTTCCGCTTCTTCATCCGGCGCATGGTGAAGGCACA
GAGCTTCTACTGGACGGTGCTGTGTGTGGTGGCACTGAACACACTGTGCGTGGCCATGGTGCACTACAAC
CAGCCGCAGCGGCTCACCACGGCATTGTACTTTGCAGAGTTTGTTTTCCTGGGTCTCTTCCTCACAGAGA
TGTCCCTGAAGATGTATGGCCTGGGGCCCAGGAGCTACTTCCGGTCCTCCTTCAACTGTTTTGACTTTGG
GGTCATCGTGGGCAGTATCTTTGAAGTGGTCTGGGCTGCTGTCAAGCCAGGGACCTCCTTCGGGATCAGT
GTTCTGCGGGCTCTGCGCTTACTGAGAATCTTCAAGGTCACCAAATACTGGAACTCCCTACGGAACCTGG
TGGTGTCTCTGCTCAACTCCATGAAGTCCATCATCAGCCTCCTCTTCCTGCTCTTCCTGTTCATTGTTGT
CTTTGCTCTGCTGGGGATGCAGCTGTTTGGAGGCCAGTTCAACTTTAAAGACGAGACCCCAACGACCAAC
TTTGACACCTTCCCTGCTGCTATCCTCACCGTCTTCCAGATCCTGACCGGAGAGGACTGGAATGCGGTCA
TGTACCACGGGATCGAGTCGCAAGGTGGCGTCAGCAGAGGAATGTTCTCCTCCTTCTACTTCATTGTCCT
CACTCTGTTTGGGAACTACACCCTGCTGAATGTCTTCCTGGCCATTGCTGTGGACAACCTTGCCAATGCT
CAGGAGCTGACCAAGGATGAAGAGGAGATGGAAGAAGCAGCCAATCAGAAACTCGCCTTGCAGAAGGCCA
AGGAAGTGGCTGAAGTCAGCCCCATGTCTGCTGCGAACATCTCCATTGCCGCCAGGCAGCAGAACTCGGC
CAAAGCGCGCTCGGTGTGGGAGCAGCGAGCCAGCCAGCTGCGGCTGCAGAACCTGAGGGCCAGCTGCGAG
GCGCTGTACAGCGAGATGGACCCCGAGGAGAGGCTGCGCTACGCCACCGCGCGCCACCTGCGGCCCGACG
TGAAGACGCACCTGGACCGGCCGCTGGTGGTTGAGCCCGGCCGCGACGCTCCGCGGGGCCCCCCGGGGGG
GAAGTCCCGGCCGGATGGCTCGGAGGCCCCCGAGGGTGCGGATCCCCCGCGCAGGCATCACCGGCACCGA
GACAAGGACAAGGCTCCCGCCACGGTCCCCTCGGCGGGGGAACAGGACAGAGCCGAAGCTCTGAGGGCAG
AGGGCGGGGAGCTGGGGCCCCGCGAGGAGCGGGGGCGGCCACGCCGCAGCCGCAGCAAGGAGGCCCCGGG
CGCCCCGGAGGTGCGCAGCGATCGCGGCCGTGGCCCGTGTCCTGAAGGTGGTCGGCGCCACCACCGGCGC
GGGTCACCGGAGGAGGCAGCTGAGAGGGAGCCCCGCCGCCACCGCGCGCACCGGCACGGGCCCGACCCGG
GCAAGGAGGGCCCAGCGTCCGGGACCAGGGGCGAGCGGCGCGCACGACACCGCACGGGCCCCCGGGCGTG
CCCCCGGGAGGCTGAGAGCAGCGAGGAGCCTGCGCGGCGGCACCGGGCTCGGCACAAGGCGCCGCCCACC
CAGGAGACCGCGGAGAAGGACAAGGAGGCTGCCGAGAAGGGGGGCGAGGCCACGGAGGCCGAGAAGGACA
AGGAGGCTCGGAACCACCAGCCCAAGGAGCTGCCCTGTGACCTGGAGGCCATCGGCATGCTGGGAGTGGG
CGCTGTGCATACGCTGCCCAGCACCTGTCTGCAGAAGGTGGAGGAGCAGCCAGAGGATGCGGACAACCAG
CGGAACGTCACCCGCATGGGTAGTCAGCCCCCGGACACCAGCACCACTGTGCACATTCCTGTGACGCTGA
CCGGCCCCCCCGGGGAGACCACGGTAGTGCCCAGTGGAAACGTGGACCTGGAAAGTCAAGCAGAGGGGAA
GAAGGAGGTGGAAACCAGCGATGTGATGAGGAGCGGCCCTCGGCCCATTGTCCCGTACAGTTCCATGTTC
TGTTTAAGCCCAACCAACCTGCTGCGCCGCTGCTGCCACTACATTGTGACCATGCGATACTTCGAGATGG
TCATCCTCGTGGTCATCGCCCTGAGCAGCATCGCCCTGGCTGCCGAGGACCCCGTGAGAACAGACTCTCC
CAGGAATAATGCTCTGAAGTACATGGACTACATCTTCACAGGCGTCTTCACCTTCGAGATGGTGATAAAG
ATGATCGATTTGGGACTGCTGCTACACCCTGGAGCCTATTTCCGGGATCTGTGGAACATTCTGGACTTCA
TTGTGGTCAGTGGGGCCCTGGTGGCATTTGCTTTCTCAGGATCCAAAGGGAAAGACATCAGCACCATCAA
ATCCCTGAGAGTCCTGCGTGTGCTGCGGCCACTCAAGACCATCAAGCGGCTGCCCAAGCTCAAGGCCGTG
TTTGACTGTGTGGTGAACTCACTGAAAAACGTCCTCAACATCCTGATCGTCTACATGCTCTTCATGTTCA
TCTTTGCCGTCATTGCCGTGCAGCTCTTCAAAGGGAAGTTCTTCTACTGCACGGACGAATCCAAGGAGCT
GGAGCGTGACTGCAGGGGTCAGTATTTGGATTATGAGAAGGAGGAAGTGGAAGCTCAACCGAGGCAGTGG
AAGAAATATGACTTCCACTATGACAACGTGCTCTGGGCTCTGCTAACGCTCTTCACGGTGTCCACAGGGG
AAGGGTGGCCCATGGTGCTGAAACACTCTGTGGATGCCACCTACGAGGAGCAGGGCCCGAGCCCCGGGTA
CCGCATGGAGCTCTCCATCTTCTACGTGGTCTACTTTGTGGTCTTTCCCTTCTTCTTTGTCAACATCTTC
GTGGCCTTGATCATCATCACCTTCCAGGAGCAGGGGGACAAGGTGATGTCCGAGTGCAGCCTGGAGAAGA
ACGAGAGGGCTTGCATCGACTTTGCCATCAGCGCCAGACCCCTGACGCGGTACATGCCCCAGAACAAGCA
GTCGTTCCAGTATAAGACGTGGACGTTCGTGGTGTCCCCACCTTTTGAGTACTTCATCATGGCTATGATC
GCCCTCAACACTGTGGTGCTGATGATGAAGTTCTACGATGCGCCGTACGAGTATGAGCTAATGCTGAAAT
GCCTGAACATCGTGTTCACGTCCATGTTCTCCATGGAGTGTGTGCTGAAGATCATCGCCTTCGGGGTGCT
GAACTATTTCAGAGATGCCTGGAATGTCTTTGACTTTGTCACGGTGTTGGGAAGTATTACTGATATTTTG
GTAACAGAGATTGCGAACAACTTCATCAACCTCAGCTTCCTGCGCCTGTTCCGGGCCGCGCGGCTCATCA
AGCTGCTGCGCCAGGGCTACACCATCCGCATCCTGCTTTGGACCTTCGTGCAGTCCTTCAAGGCGCTGCC
CTACGTGTGTCTCCTCATCGCCATGCTCTTCTTCATCTACGCCATCATTGGCATGCAGGTTTTTGGGAAC
ATCGCCCTGGACGATGACACCAGCATCAACAGGCACAATAACTTCCGGACGTTTCTGCAGGCCTTGATGT
TGCTGTTCAGGAGCGCCACGGGGGAGGCCTGGCACGAGATAATGCTGTCGTGCCTCAGCAGCCGGGCCTG
CGACGAGCACTCCAATGCCAGCGAGTGCGGCAGCGACTTTGCCTACTTTTACTTCGTCTCCTTCATCTTC
CTCTGCTCCTTTCTGATGTTGAACCTCTTTGTGGCTGTGATCATGGACAATTTTGAGTACCTTACACGGG
ACTCTTCCATCTTAGGGCCTCACCACCTGGATGAGTTCATCCGGGTCTGGGCTGAATACGACCCGGCCGC
GTGTGGGCGCATCAGTTACAGTGACATGTTTGAGATGCTGAAGCACATGTCCCCACCCCTGGGGCTGGGG
AAGAAGTGCCCTGCTCGAGTCGCGTACAAGCGCCTGGTCCGCATGAACATGCCCATCTCCAGTGAGGACA
TGACGGTGCACTTCACATCCACGCTGATGGCTCTCATTCGGACAGCGCTGGACATCAAGCTGGCACCAGC
TGGGACCAAGCAGCACCAGTGCGACGCAGAGCTGAGGAAGGAGATTTCCTGTGTGTGGGCCAATCTGCCC
CAGAAGACCCTGGACTTACTGGTACCACCCCATAAGCCTGACGAGATGACGGTGGGCAAAGTCTATGCAG
CTCTGATGATCTTCGACTTCTACAAACAGAACAAAACCAGCAGAGACCAGACTCAGCAAGCCCCCGGAGG
CCTGTCCCAGCTGGGCCCCGTGTCCCTGTTCCACCCGCTGAAGGCCACGCTGGAGCAGACTCAGCCGGCG
CTGCGTGGAGCCCGGGCTTTCCTGCGGCAGAAGAGTTCTGCCTCCCTGAGCAACGGCGGGGCCGTACAAA
CCCAGGAGAGCGGCATCAAGGAATCGGTTTCTTGGGGCACTCAGAGGACCCAGGATGTGCTTTGCGAGGC
CAGGGCACCCCTGGAGCGGGGCCACTCAGCTGAGATCCCAGTCGGGCAGCCTGGGACACTGGCTGTAGAT
GTCCAGATGCAGAACATGACTCTGAGTGGCCCTGACGCCGAGCCGCAGCCAGGGCTGGAGAGCCAGGGCC
GAGCCGCCTCCATGCCCCGCCTGGCCGCAGAAACACAGCCCGCGCCTGACGCCAGCCCCATGAAGCGCTC
CATCTCCACGCTGGCCCCGCGCCCCCACACGGCCCGGCTCGGCAGCACCGCGCTGGACCGCCCAGCCCCC
AGCCAGGCCCCGCACCATCACCACCACCGCTGCCACCGCCGCAGGGACAGGAAGCAGCGGTCCCTGGAGA
AGGGTCCCAGCCTGTCTGCTGACACAGATGGGGCCCCCGACAGCACGGTGGGGCCAGGACTGCCCACGGG
GGAGGGCCCCCCCGGCTGCAGGCGGGAGCGGGAGCGCAGGCAGGAGCGGGGCCGGTCCCAGGAGCGGAGG
CAGCCCTCGTCCTCCTCCTCGGAGAAGCATCGCTTCTACTCCTGTGACCGCTTCGGGGGCCGCGAACCCC
CACAGCCCAAGCCCTCCCTCAGTAGTCACCCCACGTCGCCGACGGCCGGGCAGGAGCCGGGACCCCACCC
GCAGGGGAGTGGTTCGGTTCACGGGAGCCCCCTGCTGTCCACATCTGGTGCTAGCACCCCGGGCCGGGGG
CGGAGGCAGCTCCCCCAGACCCCCTTGACCCCCCGCCCCAGCGTCACCTACAAGACGGCCAACTCCTCGC
CTGTCCACTTCGCCGGGGCACCGAGCGGCCTCCCCGCCTTCTCCCCCGGCCGGCTCAGCCGGGGCCTCTC
AGAACACAACGCCCTGCTGCAGAGGGACCCGCTCAGCCGGCCCCTGGCGCCCGGCTCGCGCATCGGCTCC
GACCCCTACCTGGGGCAGCGGCTGGACAGCGAGGCGCCCGCCCGTGCCCTGCCCGAGGACGCGCCCGCCT
TTGAGGAGACCGCGGCCAGCAACTCGGGCCGCTCCTCCCGGACCTCGTACGTGTCCTCACTGACCTCGCA
GCCCCCGCCGCTGCGCCGCGTGCCCAACGGCTACCACTGCACTCTGGGGCTGGGCGGGGGCGGCCGGGCG
CGGCGCGGCTGCCACCACCCCGACCGCGACCGCCGGTGCTAGCCGCTGCGCGCCCGCCCCCGGCGGTGGG
CTTCATCTTCCGCGCTGGGCTGCGGGGACGCGGGCACCGAGGCCCTGGACGGGGCCTGGGCGGAGGCCCC
TGCTCCCCTCCCCCTCCTCCCTGACAGCAGACGGATCAATAAAGCCCCTTCCGGCGGGACGCGGCTGTCT
CTGCCCCCTGACGTGCTGCCTTCCCAGGTCTCCCACCACAGGCTGATCCTGTGTCAGAGACCCCGGTGTC
AGTGTGCAGGGGTGGGGGGTGCGGGGCCTGTGTCGGACCCCCAGGGTTAATGGGGCCGGAATTCGCATGC
GGCCGCTAGCTCGAGGTACCGATATCGAGCTCAATTCACTCCTCAGGTGCAGGCTGCCTATCAGAAGGTG
GTGGCTGGTGTGGCCAATGCCCTGGCTCACAAATACCACTGAGATCTTTTTCCCTCTGCCAAAAATTATG
GGGACATCATGAAGCCCCTTGAGCATCTGACTTCTGGCTAATAAAGGAAATTTATTTTCATTGCAATAGT
GTGTTGGAATTTTTTGTGTCTCTCACTCGGAAGGACATATGGGAGGGCAAATCATTTAAAACATCAGAAT
GAGTATTTGGTTTAGAGTTTGGCAACATATGCCCATATGCTGGCTGCCATGAACAAAGGTTGGCTATAAA
GAGGTCATCAGTATATGAAACAGCCCCCTGCTGTCCATTCCTTATTCCATAGAAAAGCCTTGACTTGAGG
TTAGATTTTTTTTATATTTTGTTTTGTGTTATTTTTTTCTTTAACATCCCTAAAATTTTCCTTACATGTT
TTACTAGCCAGATTTTTCCTCCTCTCCTGACTACTCCCAGTCATAGCTGTCCCTCTTCTCTTATGGAGAT
CCCTCGACCTGCAGCCCAAGCTTGGCGTAATCATGGTCATAGCTGTTTCCTGTGTGAAATTGTTATCCGC
TCACAATTCCACACAACATACGAGCCGGAAGCATAAAGTGTAAAGCCTGGGGTGCCTAATGAGTGAGCTA
ACTCACATTAATTGCGTTGCGCTCACTGCCCGCTTTCCAGTCGGGAAACCTGTCGTGCCAGCGGATCCGC
ATCTCAATTAGTCAGCAACCATAGTCCCGCCCCTAACTCCGCCCATCCCGCCCCTAACTCCGCCCAGTTC
CGCCCATTCTCCGCCCCATGGCTGACTAATTTTTTTTATTTATGCAGAGGCCGAGGCCGCCTCGGCCTCT
GAGCTATTCCAGAAGTAGTGAGGAGGCTTTTTTGGAGGCCTAGGCTTTTGCAAAAAGCTAACTTGTTTAT
TGCAGCTTATAATGGTTACAAATAAAGCAATAGCATCACAAATTTCACAAATAAAGCATTTTTTTCACTG
CATTCTAGTTGTGGTTTGTCCAAACTCATCAATGTATCTTATCATGTCTGGATCCGCTGCATTAATGAAT
CGGCCAACGCGCGGGGAGAGGCGGTTTGCGTATTGGGCGCTCTTCCGCTTCCTCGCTCACTGACTCGCTG
CGCTCGGTCGTTCGGCTGCGGCGAGCGGTATCAGCTCACTCAAAGGCGGTAATACGGTTATCCACAGAAT
CAGGGGATAACGCAGGAAAGAACATGTGAGCAAAAGGCCAGCAAAAGGCCAGGAACCGTAAAAAGGCCGC
GTTGCTGGCGTTTTTCCATAGGCTCCGCCCCCCTGACGAGCATCACAAAAATCGACGCTCAAGTCAGAGG
TGGCGAAACCCGACAGGACTATAAAGATACCAGGCGTTTCCCCCTGGAAGCTCCCTCGTGCGCTCTCCTG
TTCCGACCCTGCCGCTTACCGGATACCTGTCCGCCTTTCTCCCTTCGGGAAGCGTGGCGCTTTCTCATAG
CTCACGCTGTAGGTATCTCAGTTCGGTGTAGGTCGTTCGCTCCAAGCTGGGCTGTGTGCACGAACCCCCC
GTTCAGCCCGACCGCTGCGCCTTATCCGGTAACTATCGTCTTGAGTCCAACCCGGTAAGACACGACTTAT
CGCCACTGGCAGCAGCCACTGGTAACAGGATTAGCAGAGCGAGGTATGTAGGCGGTGCTACAGAGTTCTT
GAAGTGGTGGCCTAACTACGGCTACACTAGAAGAACAGTATTTGGTATCTGCGCTCTGCTGAAGCCAGTT
ACCTTCGGAAAAAGAGTTGGTAGCTCTTGATCCGGCAAACAAACCACCGCTGGTAGCGGTGGTTTTTTTG
TTTGCAAGCAGCAGATTACGCGCAGAAAAAAAGGATCTCAAGAAGATCCTTTGATCTTTTCTACGGGGTC
TGACGCTCAGTGGAACGAAAACTCACGTTAAGGGATTTTGGTCATGAGATTATCAAAAAGGATCTTCACC
TAGATCCTTTTAAATTAAAAATGAAGTTTTAAATCAATCTAAAGTATATATGAGTAAACTTGGTCTGACA
GTTACCAATGCTTAATCAGTGAGGCACCTATCTCAGCGATCTGTCTATTTCGTTCATCCATAGTTGCCTG
ACTCCCCGTCGTGTAGATAACTACGATACGGGAGGGCTTACCATCTGGCCCCAGTGCTGCAATGATACCG
CGAGACCCACGCTCACCGGCTCCAGATTTATCAGCAATAAACCAGCCAGCCGGAAGGGCCGAGCGCAGAA
GTGGTCCTGCAACTTTATCCGCCTCCATCCAGTCTATTAATTGTTGCCGGGAAGCTAGAGTAAGTAGTTC
GCCAGTTAATAGTTTGCGCAACGTTGTTGCCATTGCTACAGGCATCGTGGTGTCACGCTCGTCGTTTGGT
ATGGCTTCATTCAGCTCCGGTTCCCAACGATCAAGGCGAGTTACATGATCCCCCATGTTGTGCAAAAAAG
CGGTTAGCTCCTTCGGTCCTCCGATCGTTGTCAGAAGTAAGTTGGCCGCAGTGTTATCACTCATGGTTAT
GGCAGCACTGCATAATTCTCTTACTGTCATGCCATCCGTAAGATGCTTTTCTGTGACTGGTGAGTACTCA
ACCAAGTCATTCTGAGAATAGTGTATGCGGCGACCGAGTTGCTCTTGCCCGGCGTCAATACGGGATAATA
CCGCGCCACATAGCAGAACTTTAAAAGTGCTCATCATTGGAAAACGTTCTTCGGGGCGAAAACTCTCAAG
GATCTTACCGCTGTTGAGATCCAGTTCGATGTAACCCACTCGTGCACCCAACTGATCTTCAGCATCTTTT
ACTTTCACCAGCGTTTCTGGGTGAGCAAAAACAGGAAGGCAAAATGCCGCAAAAAAGGGAATAAGGGCGA
CACGGAAATGTTGAATACTCATACTCTTCCTTTTTCAATATTATTGAAGCATTTATCAGGGTTATTGTCT
CATGAGCGGATACATATTTGAATGTATTTAGAAAAATAAACAAATAGGGGTTCCGCGCACATTTCCCCGA
AAAGTGCCACCTGG
Features (pLannotate 1.2.2; 18 found; start..end, strand, type, name):
      4..383     +  enhancer       CMV enhancer: human cytomegalovirus immediate early enhancer
    385..660     +  promoter       chicken β-actin promoter: No description available
    661..1677    +  intron         chimeric intron: chimera between introns from chicken β-actin and rabbit β-globin
   1738..1763    -  misc_feature   MCS (fragment): pBluescript multiple cloning site
   1773..8789    +  CDS            CACNA1B: CAC1B_RABIT - Also known as CACH5, CACNL1A5. Experimental evidence at protein level: Swiss-Prot protein existence level 1. Voltage-sensitive calcium channels (VSCC) mediate the entry of calcium ions into excitable cells and are also involved in a variety of calcium-dependent processes, including muscle contraction, hormone or neurotransmitter release, gene expression, cell motility, cell division and cell death. The isoform alpha-1B gives rise to N-type calcium currents. N-type calcium channels belong to the 'high-voltage activated' (HVA) group and are specifically blocked by omega-conotoxin-
   9132..9209    +  CDS            HBB (fragment): HBB_PONPY - Experimental evidence at transcript level: Swiss-Prot protein existence level 2. Involved in oxygen transport from the lung to the various peripheral tissues. From Pongo pygmaeus (Bornean orangutan).
   9280..9335    +  polyA_signal   β-globin poly(A) signal: rabbit β-globin polyadenylation signal (Gil and Proudfoot, 1987)
   9718..9740    -  protein_bind   lac operator (fragment): The lac repressor binds to the lac operator to inhibit transcription in E. coli. This inhibition can be relieved by adding lactose or isopropyl-β-D-thiogalactopyranoside (IPTG). lac repressor encoded by lacI
   9744..9774    -  promoter       lac promoter: promoter for the E. coli lac operon
   9789..9810    -  protein_bind   CAP binding site: CAP binding activates transcription in the presence of cAMP. E. coli catabolite activator protein
   9823..9862    -  CDS            lacI (fragment): lac repressor; lacI; The lac repressor binds to the lac operator to inhibit transcription in E. coli. This inhibition can be relieved by adding lactose or isopropyl-β-D-thiogalactopyranoside (IPTG).
   9869..9891    +  promoter       SV40 promoter (fragment): SV40 enhancer and early promoter
   9915..10050   +  rep_origin     SV40 ori: SV40 origin of replication
  10070..10204   +  polyA_signal   SV40 poly(A) signal: SV40 polyadenylation signal
  10206..10260   -  CDS            lacI (fragment): lac repressor; lacI; The lac repressor binds to the lac operator to inhibit transcription in E. coli. This inhibition can be relieved by adding lactose or isopropyl-β-D-thiogalactopyranoside (IPTG).
  10443..11031   -  rep_origin     ori: high-copy-number ColE1/pMB1/pBR322/pUC origin of replication
  11202..12062   -  CDS            AmpR: β-lactamase; bla; confers resistance to ampicillin, carbenicillin, and related antibiotics
  12063..12167   -  promoter       AmpR promoter: bla
