[The description below was written by a language model from this plasmid's Addgene catalogue record and pLannotate feature annotations shown in this document.]
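Description:
Cav2.2 pCAGGS is a mammalian expression plasmid of about 12.2 kb that carries the rabbit (O. cuniculus) cacna1b cDNA, encoding the Cav2.2 (alpha1B) pore-forming subunit of the N-type, high-voltage-activated calcium channel. It is built on the pCAGGS backbone and is maintained in E. coli through a high-copy ColE1/pUC-type origin, with selection by an ampicillin resistance (β-lactamase) gene driven by its own promoter. The backbone also contains short remnants of the lac promoter/operator region and lacI. An SV40 origin of replication is present too, which can support episomal amplification in cells expressing SV40 large T antigen.

Expression is driven by the composite CAG arrangement listed in the record as CMV/β-actin. This consists of the human cytomegalovirus immediate early enhancer, the chicken β-actin promoter and a chimeric chicken β-actin/rabbit β-globin intron, which together give strong constitutive transcription in many mammalian cell types. The roughly 7 kb CACNA1B open reading frame follows a small fragment of pBluescript polylinker. It is terminated by β-globin-derived sequence that includes the rabbit β-globin polyadenylation signal; the short annotated "HBB" fragment is most likely part of this 3′ globin region rather than a separate coding element. No epitope tag or reporter is annotated.

According to the depositor, the native 3′ UTR of the channel cDNA has been deleted, which enhances expression, and the 5′ end of the coding sequence is very GC rich. The construct is intended for heterologous expression of Cav2.2 in mammalian cells. The associated publication concerns suppression of calcium channel expression by truncated channel constructs.
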