Addgene plasmid #206101: Cav2.2 pCAGGS
Purpose: expression of rabbit Cav2.2 calcium channel, the 3'UTR is deleted, this enhances the expression
Depositing lab: Annette Dolphin. Depositing organization: University College London. Publication: Dominant-negative calcium channel suppression by truncated constructs involves a kinase implicated in the unfolded protein response. Page KM, Heblich F, Davies A, Butcher AJ, Leroy J, Bertaso F, Pratt WS, Dolphin AC. J Neurosci. 2004 Jun 9;24(23):5400-9. doi: 10.1523/JNEUROSCI.0553-04.2004. PubMed 15190113.
Backbone
  Vector backbone: pCAGGS
  Backbone manufacturer: PMID 11397804
  Backbone size w/o insert (bp): 4890
  Vector type: Mammalian Expression
Growth in bacteria
  Bacterial resistance: Ampicillin, 100 μg/mL
  Growth temperature: 37°C
  Growth strain: DH5alpha
  Copy number: High Copy
Gene/Insert
  Gene/Insert name: cacna1b (alt name: Cav2.2 alpha1B)
  Species: O. cuniculus (rabbit)
  Insert size (bp): 7094
  Entrez Gene: CACNA1B
  Promoter: CMV/B-actin
  Cloning method: Restriction Enzyme; 5′ cloning site unknown (unknown if destroyed)
  Sequencing primers: 5′ CTCTGCTAACCATGTTCATGC; 3′ CTGATAGGCAGCCTGCACCTG
Resource information
  A portion of this plasmid was derived from a plasmid made by: Yasuo Mori
Terms and licenses: Academic/Nonprofit Terms; Industry Terms: Not Available to Industry
Depositor comments: 5' end of Cav2.2 DNA is very GC rich
How to cite: Cav2.2 pCAGGS was a gift from Annette Dolphin (Addgene plasmid # 206101 ; http://n2t.net/addgene:206101 ; RRID:Addgene_206101)
